Addgene plasmid #115123: XPS1 L6_pECIA2
Purpose: Bait vector XPS1 L6_pECIA2 should be used with prey vector XPS1 L6_pECIA14.
Depositing lab: Youssef Belkhadir. Depositing organization: Gregor Mendel Institute of Molecular Plant Biology. Publication: An extracellular network of Arabidopsis leucine-rich repeat receptor kinases. Smakowska-Luzan E, Mott GA, Parys K, Stegmann M, Howton TC, Layeghifard M, Neuhold J, Lehner A, Kong J, Grunwald K, Weinberger N, Satbhai SB, Mayer D, Busch W, Madalinski M, Stolt-Bergner P, Provart NJ, Mukhtar MS, Zipfel C, Desveaux D, Guttman DS, Belkhadir Y. Nature. 2018 Jan 18;553(7688):342-346. doi: 10.1038/nature25184. Epub 2018 Jan 10. PubMed 29320478.
Backbone
  Vector backbone: pECIA2
  Backbone manufacturer: Chris Garcia (Addgene plasmid # 47032)
  Vector type: Insect Expression
Growth in bacteria
  Bacterial resistance: Ampicillin, 100 μg/mL
  Growth temperature: 37°C
  Growth strain: DH5alpha
  Copy number: High Copy
Gene/Insert
  Gene/Insert name: AT3G47110
  Species: A. thaliana (mustard weed)
  Entrez Gene: AT3G47110 (a.k.a. AT3G47110)
  Promoter: Metallothionein (Copper-Inducible)
  Tag / fusion protein: Fc, V5 and hexahistidine tags (C terminal on backbone)
  Cloning method: Ligation Independent Cloning
Terms and licenses: Academic/Nonprofit Terms; Industry Terms: Not Available to Industry
Depositor comments: Plasmid for secreted expression in Drosophila cell culture by induction via CuSO4. Insert is an extracellular domain of indicated LRR-RK, C-terminally tagged with Fc, V5 and hexahistidine tags. Insert Protein Sequence: RLTEETDKQALLEFKSQVSETSRVVLGSWNDSLPLCSWTGVKCGLKHRRVTGVDLGGLKLTGVVSPFVGNLSFLRSLNLADNFFHGAIPSEVGNLFRLQYLNMSNNLFGGVIPVVLSNCSSLSTLDLSSNHLEQGVPLEFGSLSKLVLLSLGRNNLTGKFPASLGNLTSLQMLDFIYNQIEGEIPGDIARLKQMIFFRIALNKFNGVFPPPIYNLSSLIFLSITGNSFSGTLRPDFGSLLPNLQILYMGINSFTGTIPETLSNISSLRQLDIPSNHLTGKIPLSFGRLQNLLLLGLNNNSLGNYSSGDLDFLGALTNCSQLQYLNVGFNKLGGQLPVFIANLSTQLTELSLGGNLISGSIPHGIGNLVSLQTLDLGENLLTGKLPPSLGELSELRKVLLYSNGLSGEIPSSLGNISGLTYLYLLNNSFEGSIPSSLGSCSYLLDLNLGTNKLNGSIPHELMELPSLVVLNVSFNLLVGPLRQDIGKLKFLLALDVSYNKLSGQIPQTLANCLSLEFLLLQGNSFVGPIPDIRGLTGLRFLDLSKNNLSGTIPEYMANFSKLQNLNLSLNNFDGAVPTEGVFRNTSAMSVFGNINLCGGIPSLQLQPCSVELPRRHSS
How to cite: XPS1 L6_pECIA2 was a gift from Youssef Belkhadir (Addgene plasmid # 115123 ; http://n2t.net/addgene:115123 ; RRID:Addgene_115123)
