[The description below was written by a language model from this plasmid's Addgene catalogue record and pLannotate feature annotations shown in this document.]
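Description:
XPS1 L6_pECIA2 is an insect-cell expression plasmid built on the pECIA2 backbone and designed to produce a secreted "bait" protein in Drosophila cell culture. It is propagated in E. coli as a high-copy plasmid through a ColE1/pUC-type origin and selected with ampicillin via the β-lactamase gene. The rest of the bacterial backbone carries only remnants of pUC/pBR322 elements: fragments of lacZα, lacI, rop and bom, plus the lac promoter and operator. These have no stated role in the construct's function.

The expression cassette is driven by the Drosophila metallothionein promoter, which is induced by adding copper sulfate. Downstream, a Drosophila BiP signal sequence directs the product into the secretory pathway. It is followed by the extracellular domain of the Arabidopsis thaliana leucine-rich repeat receptor kinase encoded by AT3G47110, inserted by ligation-independent cloning. The automated annotation labels this region as an EFR fragment, which most likely reflects homology to that related LRR receptor kinase, since the catalogue entry identifies the gene as AT3G47110. The ectodomain is fused at its C terminus to a human IgG1 Fc region, a V5 epitope and a hexahistidine tag. The His tag is listed in the record but not picked up in the feature table. An SV40 polyadenylation signal terminates the transcript.

The plasmid belongs to a collection used to map extracellular interactions among Arabidopsis LRR receptor kinases. The Fc-tagged bait is meant to be tested against the matching prey construct in the pECIA14 backbone, and the tags on the secreted ectodomain offer handles for capture, detection and purification.
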