Features (pLannotate 1.2.2; 18 found; start..end, strand, type, name):
     23..449     +  promoter       MT promoter: Drosophila metallothionein promoter
    467..520     +  sig_peptide    BiP signal sequence: Drosophila BiP signal sequence
    473..2380    +  CDS            EFR (fragment): EFR_ARATH - Experimental evidence at protein level: Swiss-Prot protein existence level 1. Constitutes the pattern-recognition receptor (PPR) that determines the specific perception of elongation factor Tu (EF-Tu), a potent elicitor of the defense response to pathogen-associated molecular patterns (PAMPs); phosphorylates BIK1 upon elicitation to regulate immune responses such as defense hormone expression (e.g. jasmonic acid (JA) and salicylic acid (SA)) (PubMed:29649442). Reduces transformation by Rhizobium radiobacter probably by inducing plant defense during the interaction. Binding to the e
   2402..3082    +  CDS            IGHG1 (fragment): IGHG1_HUMAN - Experimental evidence at protein level: Swiss-Prot protein existence level 1. Constant region of immunoglobulin heavy chains. Immunoglobulins, also known as antibodies, are membrane-bound or secreted glycoproteins produced by B lymphocytes. In the recognition phase of humoral immunity, the membrane-bound immunoglobulins serve as receptors which, upon binding of a specific antigen, trigger the clonal expansion and differentiation of B lymphocytes into immunoglobulins- secreting plasma cells. Secreted immunoglobulins mediate the effector phase of humoral immunity, which results in
   3101..3142    +  CDS            V5 tag: epitope tag from simian virus 5
   3242..3376    -  polyA_signal   SV40 poly(A) signal: SV40 polyadenylation signal
   3399..3483    -  CDS            large T antigen (fragment): large T antigen from SV40 (simian virus 40)
   3483..3507    +  misc_feature   MCS (fragment): pUC18/19 multiple cloning site
   3544..3560    -  protein_bind   lac operator: The lac repressor binds to the lac operator to inhibit transcription in E. coli. This inhibition can be relieved by adding lactose or isopropyl-β-D-thiogalactopyranoside (IPTG). lac repressor encoded by lacI
   3568..3598    -  promoter       lac promoter: promoter for the E. coli lac operon
   3613..3634    -  protein_bind   CAP binding site: CAP binding activates transcription in the presence of cAMP. E. coli catabolite activator protein
   3647..3739    -  CDS            lacI (fragment): lac repressor; lacI; The lac repressor binds to the lac operator to inhibit transcription in E. coli. This inhibition can be relieved by adding lactose or isopropyl-β-D-thiogalactopyranoside (IPTG).
   3922..4510    -  rep_origin     ori: high-copy-number ColE1/pMB1/pBR322/pUC origin of replication
   4681..5541    -  CDS            AmpR: β-lactamase; bla; confers resistance to ampicillin, carbenicillin, and related antibiotics
   5542..5646    -  promoter       AmpR promoter: bla
   5741..5776    +  CDS            rop (fragment): Rop protein, which maintains plasmids at low copy number; rop
   5878..5977    +  misc_feature   bom (fragment): basis of mobility region from pBR322
   5983..21      -  CDS            lacZα (fragment) (across the origin): LacZα fragment of β-galactosidase; lacZ fragment
>Addgene plasmid #115123 | XPS1 L6_pECIA2 | addgene full sequence | sequence record 298968 | Addgene NGS Result
GTAAAACGACGGCCAGTGAATTAATTCGTTGCAGGACAGGATGTGGTGCCCGATGTGACTAGCTCTTTGC
TGCAGGCCGTCCTATCCTCTGGTTCCGATAAGAGACCCAGAACTCCGGCCCCCCACCGCCCACCGCCACC
CCCATACATATGTGGTACGCAAGTAAGAGTGCCTGCGCATGCCCCATGTGCCCCACCAAGAGCTTTGCAT
CCCATACAAGTCCCCAAAGTGGAGAACCGAACCAATTCTTCGCGGGCAGAACAAAAGCTTCTGCACACGT
CTCCACTCGAATTTGGAGCCGGCCGGCGTGTGCAAAAGAGGTGAATCGAACGAAAGACCCGTGTGTAAAG
CCGCGTTTCCAAAATGTATAAAACCGAGAGCATCTGGCCAATGTGCATCAGTTGTGGTCAGCAGCAAAAT
CAAGTGAATCATCTCAGTGCAACTAAAGGGGGGATCCGATCTCAATATGAAGTTATGCATATTACTGGCC
GTCGTGGCCTTTGTTGGCCTCTCGCTCGGGAGATTGACGGAGGAGACTGATAAACAAGCATTGCTTGAGT
TCAAGTCTCAAGTTTCTGAAACAAGTAGAGTTGTGTTGGGCTCGTGGAATGACTCCCTGCCTCTCTGTAG
CTGGACCGGTGTTAAGTGTGGCCTCAAACACAGGAGAGTAACTGGTGTGGATCTTGGAGGACTAAAACTA
ACCGGTGTAGTCTCTCCCTTTGTTGGTAACCTCTCATTTCTTAGATCTTTGAATCTTGCAGACAACTTTT
TCCATGGTGCCATCCCTTCAGAGGTTGGAAACTTGTTCAGGCTTCAATATTTGAACATGAGCAATAATTT
ATTTGGAGGGGTGATTCCGGTTGTTCTGTCGAACTGCTCTAGCCTGTCAACACTTGATTTATCATCAAAT
CATCTTGAACAAGGCGTGCCTTTGGAGTTTGGTTCGCTGTCTAAGCTTGTCCTTCTCTCTCTTGGTAGAA
ACAATCTAACAGGGAAGTTTCCTGCCTCATTGGGAAACCTGACATCACTCCAGATGCTCGATTTTATATA
TAACCAAATAGAAGGAGAGATCCCTGGGGATATAGCCAGACTGAAACAGATGATCTTTTTCCGAATAGCA
TTAAACAAGTTTAATGGGGTTTTCCCTCCTCCAATTTACAACCTGTCTTCACTAATATTCCTGTCCATTA
CCGGCAACAGTTTCTCTGGCACCCTTAGACCTGACTTTGGTTCTCTTCTCCCTAACCTTCAAATACTATA
TATGGGGATAAATAGTTTCACGGGTACCATTCCAGAGACACTTTCCAATATCTCAAGTCTTCGACAACTT
GATATTCCGTCTAACCATCTTACTGGAAAGATACCATTGAGTTTCGGAAGACTTCAGAATCTATTACTGC
TAGGCCTTAATAATAACTCTCTGGGAAACTACTCTTCTGGTGATCTTGATTTTCTTGGTGCACTGACTAA
CTGCAGTCAGTTGCAGTATTTGAATGTTGGCTTCAACAAACTCGGCGGTCAGTTGCCTGTCTTTATAGCC
AATCTCTCCACCCAATTAACTGAGCTCTCTCTTGGTGGAAATCTCATCTCTGGAAGTATTCCTCATGGCA
TAGGGAATCTTGTAAGCCTGCAAACATTAGACTTGGGCGAAAATCTGTTGACAGGCAAACTTCCTCCCTC
ATTGGGAGAACTTTCTGAATTGAGAAAAGTCTTGCTCTATTCAAATGGACTGTCTGGAGAGATACCATCT
TCCTTGGGGAATATCAGTGGGCTAACATACCTGTATCTGCTTAACAACAGTTTTGAAGGAAGCATCCCTT
CAAGTCTTGGAAGTTGCAGCTACCTTCTAGACTTGAACCTCGGTACTAATAAGTTGAATGGCAGCATACC
CCATGAGCTTATGGAACTTCCATCTCTTGTCGTCTTAAATGTCTCATTTAATTTGTTGGTTGGCCCTTTG
AGACAAGACATTGGAAAGCTTAAATTTCTATTAGCTCTAGACGTTTCATACAATAAACTATCAGGACAGA
TTCCACAAACCTTGGCGAATTGTCTCTCACTAGAATTCCTTTTGCTGCAAGGGAATTCATTTGTTGGGCC
CATTCCAGATATAAGAGGGTTGACTGGCCTCAGATTCCTAGATCTGTCGAAGAATAATCTCTCTGGTACA
ATACCTGAATATATGGCGAACTTTTCCAAACTGCAGAACCTGAATCTCTCTTTGAACAACTTCGACGGAG
CTGTGCCAACGGAAGGGGTATTTCGTAATACCAGTGCGATGTCGGTCTTTGGTAACATAAACCTCTGTGG
AGGCATCCCGTCATTACAGCTTCAGCCATGCTCTGTTGAATTACCAAGAAGGCATTCATCACTGGAGGTG
CTGTTCCAGGGACCAGGGAGCGACAAAACTCACACATGCCCACCGTGCCCAGCACCTGAACTCCTGGGGG
GACCGTCAGTCTTCCTCTTCCCCCCAAAACCCAAGGACACCCTCATGATCTCCCGGACCCCTGAGGTCAC
ATGCGTGGTGGTGGACGTGAGCCACGAAGACCCTGAGGTCAAGTTCAACTGGTACGTGGACGGCGTGGAG
GTGCATAATGCCAAGACAAAGCCGCGGGAGGAGCAGTACAACAGCACGTACCGTGTGGTCAGCGTCCTCA
CCGTCCTGCACCAGGACTGGCTGAATGGCAAGGAGTACAAGTGCAAGGTCTCCAACAAAGCCCTCCCAGC
CCCCATCGAGAAAACCATCTCCAAAGCCAAAGGGCAGCCCCGAGAACCACAGGTGTACACCCTGCCCCCA
TCCCGGGAGGAGATGACCAAGAACCAGGTCAGCCTGACCTGCCTGGTCAAAGGCTTCTATCCCAGCGACA
TCGCCGTGGAGTGGGAGAGCAATGGGCAGCCGGAGAACAACTACAAGACCACGCCTCCCGTGCTGGACTC
CGACGGCTCCTTCTTCCTCTACAGCAAGCTCACCGTGGACAAGAGCAGGTGGCAGCAGGGGAACGTCTTC
TCATGCTCCGTGATGCATGAGGGTCTGCACAACCACTACACGCAGAAGAGCCTCTCCCTGTCTCCGGGTA
AATCTAGAGGGCCCTTCGAAGGTAAGCCTATCCCTAACCCTCTCCTCGGTCTCGATTCTACGCGTACCGG
TCATCATCACCATCACCATTGAGTTTAAACCCGCTGATCAGCCTCGACTGTGCCTTCTAAGGCCTGAGCT
CGCTGATCAGCCTCGATCGAGGATCCAGACATGATAAGATACATTGATGAGTTTGGACAAACCACAACTA
GAATGCAGTGAAAAAAATGCTTTATTTGTGAAATTTGTGATGCTATTGCTTTATTTGTAACCATTATAAG
CTGCAATAAACAAGTTAACAACAACAATTGCATTCATTTTATGTTTCAGGTTCAGGGGGAGGTGTGGGAG
GTTTTTTAAAGCAAGTAAAACCTCTACAAATGTGGTATGGCTGATTATGATCAGTCGACCTGCAGGCATG
CAAGCTTGGCGTAATCATGGTCATAGCTGTTTCCTGTGTGAAATTGTTATCCGCTCACAATTCCACACAA
CATACGAGCCGGAAGCATAAAGTGTAAAGCCTGGGGTGCCTAATGAGTGAGCTAACTCACATTAATTGCG
TTGCGCTCACTGCCCGCTTTCCAGTCGGGAAACCTGTCGTGCCAGCTGCATTAATGAATCGGCCAACGCG
CGGGGAGAGGCGGTTTGCGTATTGGGCGCTCTTCCGCTTCCTCGCTCACTGACTCGCTGCGCTCGGTCGT
TCGGCTGCGGCGAGCGGTATCAGCTCACTCAAAGGCGGTAATACGGTTATCCACAGAATCAGGGGATAAC
GCAGGAAAGAACATGTGAGCAAAAGGCCAGCAAAAGGCCAGGAACCGTAAAAAGGCCGCGTTGCTGGCGT
TTTTCCATAGGCTCCGCCCCCCTGACGAGCATCACAAAAATCGACGCTCAAGTCAGAGGTGGCGAAACCC
GACAGGACTATAAAGATACCAGGCGTTTCCCCCTGGAAGCTCCCTCGTGCGCTCTCCTGTTCCGACCCTG
CCGCTTACCGGATACCTGTCCGCCTTTCTCCCTTCGGGAAGCGTGGCGCTTTCTCATAGCTCACGCTGTA
GGTATCTCAGTTCGGTGTAGGTCGTTCGCTCCAAGCTGGGCTGTGTGCACGAACCCCCCGTTCAGCCCGA
CCGCTGCGCCTTATCCGGTAACTATCGTCTTGAGTCCAACCCGGTAAGACACGACTTATCGCCACTGGCA
GCAGCCACTGGTAACAGGATTAGCAGAGCGAGGTATGTAGGCGGTGCTACAGAGTTCTTGAAGTGGTGGC
CTAACTACGGCTACACTAGAAGAACAGTATTTGGTATCTGCGCTCTGCTGAAGCCAGTTACCTTCGGAAA
AAGAGTTGGTAGCTCTTGATCCGGCAAACAAACCACCGCTGGTAGCGGTGGTTTTTTTGTTTGCAAGCAG
CAGATTACGCGCAGAAAAAAAGGATCTCAAGAAGATCCTTTGATCTTTTCTACGGGGTCTGACGCTCAGT
GGAACGAAAACTCACGTTAAGGGATTTTGGTCATGAGATTATCAAAAAGGATCTTCACCTAGATCCTTTT
AAATTAAAAATGAAGTTTTAAATCAATCTAAAGTATATATGAGTAAACTTGGTCTGACAGTTACCAATGC
TTAATCAGTGAGGCACCTATCTCAGCGATCTGTCTATTTCGTTCATCCATAGTTGCCTGACTCCCCGTCG
TGTAGATAACTACGATACGGGAGGGCTTACCATCTGGCCCCAGTGCTGCAATGATACCGCGAGACCCACG
CTCACCGGCTCCAGATTTATCAGCAATAAACCAGCCAGCCGGAAGGGCCGAGCGCAGAAGTGGTCCTGCA
ACTTTATCCGCCTCCATCCAGTCTATTAATTGTTGCCGGGAAGCTAGAGTAAGTAGTTCGCCAGTTAATA
GTTTGCGCAACGTTGTTGCCATTGCTACAGGCATCGTGGTGTCACGCTCGTCGTTTGGTATGGCTTCATT
CAGCTCCGGTTCCCAACGATCAAGGCGAGTTACATGATCCCCCATGTTGTGCAAAAAAGCGGTTAGCTCC
TTCGGTCCTCCGATCGTTGTCAGAAGTAAGTTGGCCGCAGTGTTATCACTCATGGTTATGGCAGCACTGC
ATAATTCTCTTACTGTCATGCCATCCGTAAGATGCTTTTCTGTGACTGGTGAGTACTCAACCAAGTCATT
CTGAGAATAGTGTATGCGGCGACCGAGTTGCTCTTGCCCGGCGTCAATACGGGATAATACCGCGCCACAT
AGCAGAACTTTAAAAGTGCTCATCATTGGAAAACGTTCTTCGGGGCGAAAACTCTCAAGGATCTTACCGC
TGTTGAGATCCAGTTCGATGTAACCCACTCGTGCACCCAACTGATCTTCAGCATCTTTTACTTTCACCAG
CGTTTCTGGGTGAGCAAAAACAGGAAGGCAAAATGCCGCAAAAAAGGGAATAAGGGCGACACGGAAATGT
TGAATACTCATACTCTTCCTTTTTCAATATTATTGAAGCATTTATCAGGGTTATTGTCTCATGAGCGGAT
ACATATTTGAATGTATTTAGAAAAATAAACAAATAGGGGTTCCGCGCACATTTCCCCGAAAAGTGCCACC
TGACGTCTAAGAAACCATTATTATCATGACATTAACCTATAAAAATAGGCGTATCACGAGGCCCTTTCGT
CTCGCGCGTTTCGGTGATGACGGTGAAAACCTCTGACACATGCAGCTCCCGGAGACGGTCACAGCTTGTC
TGTAAGCGGATGCCGGGAGCAGACAAGCCCGTCAGGGCGCGTCAGCGGGTGTTGGCGGGTGTCGGGGCTG
GCTTAACTATGCGGCATCAGAGCAGATTGTACTGAGAGTGCACCATATGCGGTGTGAAATACCGCACAGA
TGCGTAAGGAGAAAATACCGCATCAGGCGCCATTCGCCATTCAGGCTGCGCAACTGTTGGGAAGGGCGAT
CGGTGCGGGCCTCTTCGCTATTACGCCAGCTGGCGAAAGGGGGATGTGCTGCAAGGCGATTAAGTTGGGT
AACGCCAGGGTTTTCCCAGTCACGACGTT
